Addgene plasmid #201520: pEJS2422_Nme2.Smu-ABE8e-i1
Purpose: Mammalian expression of domain inlaid Nme2.Smu-ABE8e-i1
Depositing lab: Erik Sontheimer. Depositing organization: University of Massachusetts, Worcester. Publication: Domain-inlaid Nme2Cas9 adenine base editors with improved activity and targeting scope. Bamidele N, Zhang H, Dong X, Cheng H, Gaston N, Feinzig H, Cao H, Kelly K, Watts JK, Xie J, Gao G, Sontheimer EJ. Nat Commun. 2024 Feb 17;15(1):1458. doi: 10.1038/s41467-024-45763-5. PubMed 38368418.
Backbone
  Vector backbone: pBT280
  Total vector size (bp): 7410
  Vector type: Mammalian Expression
Growth in bacteria
  Bacterial resistance: Ampicillin, 100 μg/mL
  Growth temperature: 37°C
  Growth strain: DH5alpha
  Copy number: Unknown
Gene/Insert
  Gene/Insert name: Nme2.Smu-ABE8e-i1
  Insert size (bp): 4011
  Promoter: CMV
  Cloning method: Gibson Cloning
  Sequencing primers: 5′ T7; 3′ M13 Reverse
Terms and licenses: Academic/Nonprofit Terms; Industry Terms: Not Available to Industry
Depositor comments: Please visit https://doi.org/10.1101/2023.04.14.536905 for bioRxiv preprint.
How to cite: pEJS2422_Nme2.Smu-ABE8e-i1 was a gift from Erik Sontheimer (Addgene plasmid # 201520 ; http://n2t.net/addgene:201520 ; RRID:Addgene_201520)
