[The description below was written by a language model from this plasmid's Addgene catalogue record and pLannotate feature annotations shown in this document.]
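Description:
pEJS2422_Nme2.Smu-ABE8e-i1 is a 7.4 kb mammalian expression plasmid built on the pBT280 backbone for transient expression of a domain-inlaid adenine base editor. It is propagated in E. coli through a high-copy ColE1/pUC-type origin and selected with ampicillin via the β-lactamase gene and its native promoter. Residual lac promoter/operator, CAP site, lacI and bom fragments are backbone remnants with no evident role in the payload. No mammalian selection marker is annotated.

The roughly 4 kb insert, assembled by Gibson cloning, is driven by the CMV enhancer and promoter. The automated annotation detects the promoter only as fragments and a truncated CMV variant, downstream of a full CMV enhancer that spans the sequence origin. A T7 promoter sits between the CMV elements and the coding region and also serves as a sequencing primer site. The open reading frame is terminated by a bovine growth hormone polyadenylation signal. The feature table labels the whole coding region simply as a Neisseria meningitidis Cas9 homologue and does not resolve its parts. According to the name and catalogue fields, it encodes an Nme2Cas9-based editor in which the ABE8e deaminase domain (an evolved TadA) is inserted within the Cas9 polypeptide at a site designated "i1", rather than fused to a terminus. The "Smu" designation suggests a chimeric Cas9 variant, but the record does not define it, nor does it list nuclear localization signals, linkers or tags.

No guide RNA cassette is annotated, so a guide would presumably be supplied separately. The associated work concerns domain-inlaid Nme2Cas9 adenine base editors with improved activity and targeting scope, consistent with use for A-to-G base editing in mammalian cells.
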