Features (pLannotate 1.2.2; 16 found; start..end, strand, type, name):
    437..454     -  promoter       CMV promoter (fragment): human cytomegalovirus (CMV) immediate early promoter
    517..568     +  promoter       CMVd2 promoter: truncated human cytomegalovirus (CMV) immediate early promoter that yields moderately reduced expression relative to the full-length promoter
    610..628     +  promoter       T7 promoter: promoter for bacteriophage T7 RNA polymerase
    705..4568    +  CDS            cas9: CAS9_NEIMA - Experimental evidence at protein level: Swiss-Prot protein existence level 1. CRISPR (clustered regularly interspaced short palindromic repeat) is an adaptive immune system that provides protection against mobile genetic elements (viruses, transposable elements and conjugative plasmids). CRISPR clusters contain spacers, sequences complementary to antecedent mobile elements, and target invading nucleic acids. CRISPR clusters are transcribed and processed into CRISPR RNA (crRNA). In type II CRISPR systems correct processing of pre-crRNA requires a trans- encoded small RNA (tracrRNA)
   4704..4928    +  polyA_signal   bGH poly(A) signal: bovine growth hormone polyadenylation signal
   4932..4953    +  promoter       SV40 promoter (fragment): SV40 enhancer and early promoter
   4958..4974    +  misc_feature   MCS (fragment): pBluescript multiple cloning site
   5023..5039    -  protein_bind   lac operator: The lac repressor binds to the lac operator to inhibit transcription in E. coli. This inhibition can be relieved by adding lactose or isopropyl-β-D-thiogalactopyranoside (IPTG). lac repressor encoded by lacI
   5047..5077    -  promoter       lac promoter: promoter for the E. coli lac operon
   5092..5113    -  protein_bind   CAP binding site: CAP binding activates transcription in the presence of cAMP. E. coli catabolite activator protein
   5126..5218    -  CDS            lacI (fragment): lac repressor; lacI; The lac repressor binds to the lac operator to inhibit transcription in E. coli. This inhibition can be relieved by adding lactose or isopropyl-β-D-thiogalactopyranoside (IPTG).
   5401..5989    -  rep_origin     ori: high-copy-number ColE1/pMB1/pBR322/pUC origin of replication
   6160..7020    -  CDS            AmpR: β-lactamase; bla; confers resistance to ampicillin, carbenicillin, and related antibiotics
   7021..7125    -  promoter       AmpR promoter: bla
   7196..7240    -  misc_feature   bom (fragment): basis of mobility region from pBR322
   7395..364     +  enhancer       CMV enhancer (across the origin): human cytomegalovirus immediate early enhancer
>Addgene plasmid #201520 | pEJS2422_Nme2.Smu-ABE8e-i1 | addgene full sequence | sequence record 394812 | Addgene NGS Result
TAGTTATTAATAGTAATCAATTACGGGGTCATTAGTTCATAGCCCATATATGGAGTTCCGCGTTACATAA
CTTACGGTAAATGGCCCGCCTGGCTGACCGCCCAACGACCCCCGCCCATTGACGTCAATAATGACGTATG
TTCCCATAGTAACGCCAATAGGGACTTTCCATTGACGTCAATGGGTGGAGTATTTACGGTAAACTGCCCA
CTTGGCAGTACATCAAGTGTATCATATGCCAAGTACGCCCCCTATTGACGTCAATGACGGTAAATGGCCC
GCCTGGCATTATGCCCAGTACATGACCTTATGGGACTTTCCTACTTGGCAGTACATCTACGTATTAGTCA
TCGCTATTACCATGGTGATGCGGTTTTGGCAGTACATCAATGGGCGTGGATAGCGGTTTGACTCACGGGG
ATTTCCAAGTCTCCACCCCATTGACGTCAATGGGAGTTTGTTTTGGCACCAAAATCAACGGGACTTTCCA
AAATGTCGTAACAACTCCGACCCATTGACGCAAATGGGCGGTAGGCGTGTACGGTGGGAGGTCTATATAA
GCAGAGCTGGTTTAGTGAACCGTCAGATCCGCTAGAGATCCGCGGCCGCTAATACGACTCACTATAGGGA
GAGCCGCCACCATGAAACGGACAGCCGACGGAAGCGAGTTCGAGTCACCAAAGAAGAAGCGGAAAGTCGA
AGATATGGCCGCCTTCAAGCCTAACCCAATCAATTACATCCTGGGACTGGCCATCGGAATCGCATCCGTG
GGATGGGCTATGGTGGAGATCGACGAGGAGGAGAATCCTATCCGGCTGATCGATCTGGGCGTGAGAGTGT
TTGAGAGGGCCGAGGTGCCAAAGACCGGCGATTCTCTGGCTATGGCCCGGAGACTGGCACGGAGCGTGAG
GCGCCTGACACGGAGAAGGGCACACAGGCTGCTGAGGGCACGCCGGCTGCTGAAGAGAGAGGGCGTGCTG
CAGGCAGCAGACTTCGATGAGAATGGCCTGATCAAGAGCCTGCCAAACACCCCCTGGCAGCTGAGAGCAG
CCGCCCTGGACAGGAAGCTGACACCACTGGAGTGGTCTGCCGTGCTGCTGCACCTGATCAAGCACCGCGG
CTACCTGAGCCAGCGGAAGAACGAGGGAGAGACAGCAGACAAGGAGCTGGGCGCCCTGCTGAAGGGAGTG
GCCAACAATGCCCACGCCCTGCAGACCGGCGATTTCAGGACACCTGCCGAGCTGGCCCTGAATAAGTTTG
AGAAGGAGTCCGGCCACATCAGAAACCAGAGGGGCGACTATAGCCACACCTTCTCCCGCAAGGATCTGCA
GGCCGAGCTGATCCTGCTGTTCGAGAAGCAGAAGGAGTTTGGCAATCCACACGTGAGCGGAGGCCTGAAG
GAGGGAATCGAGACCCTGCTGATGACACAGAGGCCTGCCCTGTCCGGCGACGCAGTGCAGAAGATGCTGG
GACACTGCACCTTCGAGCCTGCAGAGCCAAAGGCCGCCAAGAACACCTACACAGCCGAGCGGTTTATCTG
GCTGACAAAGCTGAACAATCTGAGAATCCTGGAGCAGGGCGGATCAGGAGGCTCTGGCGGTTCAGGTGGA
TCAGGCGGTAGCGGAGGTTCAGGTGGTTCTGAGGTGGAGTTTTCCCACGAGTACTGGATGAGACATGCCC
TGACCCTGGCCAAGAGGGCACGCGATGAGAGGGAGGTGCCTGTGGGAGCCGTGCTGGTGCTGAACAATAG
AGTGATCGGCGAGGGCTGGAACAGAGCCATCGGCCTGCACGACCCAACAGCCCATGCCGAAATTATGGCC
CTGAGACAGGGCGGCCTGGTCATGCAGAACTACAGACTGATTGACGCCACCCTGTACGTGACATTCGAGC
CTTGCGTGATGTGCGCCGGCGCCATGATCCACTCTAGGATCGGCCGCGTGGTGTTTGGCGTGAGGAACAG
CAAACGGGGCGCCGCAGGCTCCCTGATGAACGTGCTGAACTACCCCGGCATGAATCACCGCGTCGAAATT
ACCGAGGGAATCCTGGCAGATGAATGTGCCGCCCTGCTGTGCGACTTCTACCGGATGCCTAGACAGGTGT
TCAATGCTCAGAAGAAGGCCCAGAGCTCCATCAACGGCTCCTCTGGCTCTGAGACACCTGGCACAAGCGA
GAGCGCAACACCTGAAAGCAGCGGCGGATCCGAGAGGCCACTGACCGACACAGAGAGGGCCACCCTGATG
GATGAGCCTTACCGGAAGTCTAAGCTGACATATGCCCAGGCCAGAAAGCTGCTGGGCCTGGAGGACACCG
CCTTCTTTAAGGGCCTGAGATACGGCAAGGATAATGCCGAGGCCTCCACACTGATGGAGATGAAGGCCTA
TCACGCCATCTCTCGCGCCCTGGAGAAGGAGGGCCTGAAGGACAAGAAGTCCCCCCTGAACCTGAGCTCC
GAGCTGCAGGATGAGATCGGCACCGCCTTCTCTCTGTTTAAGACCGACGAGGATATCACAGGCCGCCTGA
AGGACAGGGTGCAGCCTGAGATCCTGGAGGCCCTGCTGAAGCACATCTCTTTCGATAAGTTTGTGCAGAT
CAGCCTGAAGGCCCTGAGAAGGATCGTGCCACTGATGGAGCAGGGCAAGCGGTACGACGAGGCCTGCGCC
GAGATCTACGGCGATCACTATGGCAAGAAGAACACAGAGGAGAAGATCTATCTGCCCCCTATCCCTGCCG
ACGAGATCAGAAATCCTGTGGTGCTGAGGGCCCTGTCCCAGGCAAGAAAAGTGATCAACGGAGTGGTGCG
CCGGTACGGATCTCCAGCCCGGATCCACATCGAGACCGCCAGAGAAGTGGGCAAGAGCTTCAAGGACCGG
AAGGAGATCGAGAAGAGACAGGAGGAGAATCGCAAGGATCGGGAGAAGGCCGCCGCCAAGTTTAGGGAGT
ACTTCCCTAACTTTGTGGGCGAGCCAAAGTCTAAGGACATCCTGAAGCTGCGCCTGTACGAGCAGCAGCA
CGGCAAGTGTCTGTATAGCGGCAAGGAGATCAATCTGGTGCGGCTGAACGAGAAGGGCTATGTGGAGATC
GATCACGCCCTGCCTTTCTCCAGAACCTGGGACGATTCTTTTAACAATAAGGTGCTGGTGCTGGGCAGCG
AGAACCAGAATAAGGGCAATCAGACACCATACGAGTATTTCAATGGCAAGGACAACTCCAGGGAGTGGCA
GGAGTTCAAGGCCCGCGTGGAGACCTCTAGATTTCCCAGGAGCAAGAAGCAGCGGATCCTGCTGCAGAAG
TTCGACGAGGATGGCTTTAAGGAGTGCAACCTGAATGACACCAGATACGTGAACCGGTTCCTGTGCCAGT
TTGTGGCCGATCACATCCTGCTGACCGGCAAGGGCAAGAGAAGGGTGTTCGCCTCTAATGGCCAGATCAC
AAACCTGCTGAGGGGATTTTGGGGACTGAGGAAGGTGCGGGCAGAGAATGACAGACACCACGCACTGGAT
GCAGTGGTGGTGGCATGCAGCACCGTGGCAATGCAGCAGAAGATCACAAGATTCGTGAGGTATAAGGAGA
TGAACGCCTTTGACGGCAAGACCATCGATAAGGAGACAGGCAAGGTGCTGCACCAGAAGACCCACTTCCC
CCAGCCTTGGGAGTTCTTTGCCCAGGAAGTGATGATCCGGGTGTTCGGCAAGCCAGACGGCAAGCCTGAG
TTTGAGGAGGCCGATACCCCAGAGAAGCTGAGGACACTGCTGGCAGAGAAGCTGTCTAGCAGGCCAGAGG
CAGTGCACGAGTACGTGACCCCACTGTTCGTGTCCAGGGCACCCAATCGGAAGATGTCTGGCGCCCACAA
GGACACACTGAGAAGCGCCAAGAGGTTTGTGAAGCACAACGAGAAGATCTCCGTGAAGAGAGTGTGGCTG
ACCGAGATCAAGCTGGCCGATCTGGAGAACATGGTGAATTACAAGAACGGCAGGGAGATCGAGCTGTATG
AGGCCCTGAAGGCAAGGCTGGAGGCCTACGGAGGAAATGCCAAGCAGGCCTTCGACCCAAAGGATAACCC
CTTTTATAAGAAGGGAGGACAGCTGGTGAAGGCCGTGCGGGTGGAGAAGACCCAGGAGAGCGGCGTGCTG
CTGAATAAGAAGAACGCCTACACAATCGCCGACAACGCCACCATGGTGCGGGTGGACGTGTACACCAAGG
CCGGCAAGAACTACCTGGTTCCTGTGTACGTGTGGCAGGTGGCCCAGGGCATCTTACCCAACCGCGCCGT
GACCAGCGGCAAGTCCGAGGCTGACTGGGACCTGATCGATGAGAGCTTCGAGTTCAAGTTCTCTCTGTCC
CGGGGAGATCTCGTGGAAATGATCTCCAACAAGGGCAGAATCTTCGGCTACTACAACGGCCTGGACAGAG
CCAACGGCTCTATTGGAATTAGAGAGCACGACCTAGAGAAGAGCAAGGGCAAAGACGGCGTGCATAGAGT
GGGAGTGAAAACAGCTACAGCATTTAACAAGTACCACGTGGATCCCCTGGGCAAAGAGATCCACAGATGC
AGCAGCGAACCCAGACCTACACTGAAAATCAAGTCTAAGAAGGAGGATAAAAGAACCGCCGACGGCAGCG
AATTCGAGCCCAAGAAGAAGAGGAAAGTCTAACCGGTCATCATCACCATCACCATTGAGTTTAAACCCGC
TGATCAGCCTCGACTGTGCCTTCTAGTTGCCAGCCATCTGTTGTTTGCCCCTCCCCCGTGCCTTCCTTGA
CCCTGGAAGGTGCCACTCCCACTGTCCTTTCCTAATAAAATGAGGAAATTGCATCGCATTGTCTGAGTAG
GTGTCATTCTATTCTGGGGGGTGGGGTGGGGCAGGACAGCAAGGGGGAGGATTGGGAAGACAATAGCAGG
CATGCTGGGGATGCGGTGGGCTCTATGGCTTCTGAGGCGGAAAGAACCAGCTGGGGCTCGATACCGTCGA
CCTCTAGCTAGAGCTTGGCGTAATCATGGTCATAGCTGTTTCCTGTGTGAAATTGTTATCCGCTCACAAT
TCCACACAACATACGAGCCGGAAGCATAAAGTGTAAAGCCTAGGGTGCCTAATGAGTGAGCTAACTCACA
TTAATTGCGTTGCGCTCACTGCCCGCTTTCCAGTCGGGAAACCTGTCGTGCCAGCTGCATTAATGAATCG
GCCAACGCGCGGGGAGAGGCGGTTTGCGTATTGGGCGCACTTCCGCTTCCTCGCTCACTGACTCGCTGCG
CTCGGTCGTTCGGCTGCGGCGAGCGGTATCAGCTCACTCAAAGGCGGTAATACGGTTATCCACAGAATCA
GGGGATAACGCAGGAAAGAACATGTGAGCAAAAGGCCAGCAAAAGGCCAGGAACCGTAAAAAGGCCGCGT
TGCTGGCGTTTTTCCATAGGCTCCGCCCCCCTGACGAGCATCACAAAAATCGACGCTCAAGTCAGAGGTG
GCGAAACCCGACAGGACTATAAAGATACCAGGCGTTTCCCCCTGGAAGCTCCCTCGTGCGCTCTCCTGTT
CCGACCCTGCCGCTTACCGGATACCTGTCCGCCTTTCTCCCTTCGGGAAGCGTGGCGCTTTCTCATAGCT
CACGCTGTAGGTATCTCAGTTCGGTGTAGGTCGTTCGCTCCAAGCTGGGCTGTGTGCACGAACCCCCCGT
TCAGCCCGACCGCTGCGCCTTATCCGGTAACTATCGTCTTGAGTCCAACCCGGTAAGACACGACTTATCG
CCACTGGCAGCAGCCACTGGTAACAGGATTAGCAGAGCGAGGTATGTAGGCGGTGCTACAGAGTTCTTGA
AGTGGTGGCCTAACTACGGCTACACTAGAAGAACAGTATTTGGTATCTGCGCTCTGCTGAAGCCAGTTAC
CTTCGGAAAAAGAGTTGGTAGCTCTTGATCCGGCAAACAAACCACCGCTGGTAGCGGTGGTTTTTTTGTT
TGCAAGCAGCAGATTACGCGCAGAAAAAAAGGATCTCAAGAAGATCCTTTGATCTTTTCTACGGGGTCTG
ACACTCAGTGGAACGAAAACTCACGTTAAGGGATTTTGGTCATGAGATTATCAAAAAGGATCTTCACCTA
GATCCTTTTAAATTAAAAATGAAGTTTTAAATCAATCTAAAGTATATATGAGTAAACTTGGTCTGACAGT
TACCAATGCTTAATCAGTGAGGCACCTATCTCAGCGATCTGTCTATTTCGTTCATCCATAGTTGCCTGAC
TCCCCGTCGTGTAGATAACTACGATACGGGAGGGCTTACCATCTGGCCCCAGTGCTGCAATGATACCGCG
GGACCCACGCTCACCGGCTCCAGATTTATCAGCAATAAACCAGCCAGCCGGAAGGGCCGAGCGCAGAAGT
GGTCCTGCAACTTTATCCGCCTCCATCCAGTCTATTAATTGTTGCCGGGAAGCTAGAGTAAGTAGTTCGC
CAGTTAATAGTTTGCGCAACGTTGTTGCCATTGCTACAGGCATCGTGGTGTCACGCTCGTCGTTTGGTAT
GGCTTCATTCAGCTCCGGTTCCCAACGATCAAGGCGAGTTACATGATCCCCCATGTTGTGCAAAAAAGCG
GTTAGCTCCTTCGGTCCTCCGATCGTTGTCAGAAGTAAGTTGGCCGCAGTGTTATCACTCATGGTTATGG
CAGCACTGCATAATTCTCTTACTGTCATGCCATCCGTAAGATGCTTTTCTGTGACTGGTGAGTACTCAAC
CAAGTCATTCTGAGAATAGTGTATGCGGCGACCGAGTTGCTCTTGCCCGGCGTCAATACGGGATAATACC
GCGCCACATAGCAGAACTTTAAAAGTGCTCATCATTGGAAAACGTTCTTCGGGGCGAAAACTCTCAAGGA
TCTTACCGCTGTTGAGATCCAGTTCGATGTAACCCACTCGTGCACCCAACTGATCTTCAGCATCTTTTAC
TTTCACCAGCGTTTCTGGGTGAGCAAAAACAGGAAGGCAAAATGCCGCAAAAAAGGGAATAAGGGCGACA
CGGAAATGTTGAATACTCATACTCTTCCTTTTTCAATATTATTGAAGCATTTATCAGGGTTATTGTCTCA
TGAGCGGATACATATTTGAATGTATTTAGAAAAATAAACAAATAGGGGTTCCGCGCACATTTCCCCGAAA
AGTGCCACCTGACGTCGACGGATCGGGAGATCGATCTCCCGATCCCCTAGGGTCGACTCTCAGTACAATC
TGCTCTGATGCCGCATAGTTAAGCCAGTATCTGCTCCCTGCTTGTGTGTTGGAGGTCGCTGAGTAGTGCG
CGAGCAAAATTTAAGCTACAACAAGGCAAGGCTTGACCGACAATTGCATGAAGAATCTGCTTAGGGTTAG
GCGTTTTGCGCTGCTTCGCGATGTACGGGCCAGATATACGCGTTGACATTGATTATTGAC
